Addgene plasmid #182355: pSEM398 - mosTI unc-119 - NNN - operon - mScarlet - tbb-2
Purpose: (Empty Backbone) mScarlet co-expression cloning vector for mosTI(unc-119). Transgene inserted upstream of gpd-2 operon::mScarlet::tbb-2 3'UTR. MCS or Golden Gate (BsaI: tgcc - MCS - tgag)
Depositing lab: Christian Froekjaer-Jensen. Depositing organization: King Abdullah University of Science and Technology (KAUST). Publication: Modular safe-harbor transgene insertion (MosTI) for targeted single-copy and extrachromosomal array integration in C. elegans. El Mouridi S, Alkhaldi F, Frokjaer-Jensen C. G3 (Bethesda). 2022 Jul 28. pii: 6651068. doi: 10.1093/g3journal/jkac184. PubMed 35900171.
Backbone
  Vector backbone: pTwist-Amp-high-copy
  Backbone manufacturer: Twist Biosciences
  Vector type: Worm Expression
Growth in bacteria
  Bacterial resistance: Ampicillin, 100 μg/mL
  Growth temperature: 37°C
  Growth strain: DH5alpha
  Copy number: High Copy
Terms and licenses: Academic/Nonprofit Terms; Industry Terms: Not Available to Industry
Depositor comments: www.wormbuilder.org MOdular Safe harbor Transgene Insertion (mosTI). Cloning vector for single-copy insertion using unc-119 selection. MCS/Golden Gate (BsaI) cloning vector with insertion between upstream of gpd-2 operon and mScarlet::tbb-2 3' UTR. Use to monitor expression of transgene by co-expression of fluorophore. BsaI overhangs: tgcc - mcs - tgag (use tga as the stop site in the BsaI overlap for transgenes). Please visit https://www.biorxiv.org/content/10.1101/2022.04.19.488726v1.full for bioRxiv preprint.
How to cite: pSEM398 - mosTI unc-119 - NNN - operon - mScarlet - tbb-2 was a gift from Christian Froekjaer-Jensen (Addgene plasmid # 182355 ; http://n2t.net/addgene:182355 ; RRID:Addgene_182355)
