[The description below was written by a language model from this plasmid's Addgene catalogue record and pLannotate feature annotations shown in this document.]
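Description:
pSEM398 is an empty cloning vector for Caenorhabditis elegans transgenesis, built for the Modular Safe-harbor Transgene Insertion (MosTI) system with unc-119 selection. It sits on the pTwist-Amp-high-copy backbone and is propagated in E. coli through a high-copy ColE1/pUC-type origin, with selection by the β-lactamase (AmpR) gene under its own promoter. The sequenced record is 4,629 nt. Annotation also picks up a short lacZα fragment and an attB1-like site in the backbone; the record assigns neither any role.

The worm-specific portion begins with a partial unc-119 coding sequence. The record describes the vector as using unc-119 selection for single-copy insertion, and the presence of only a gene fragment fits a design in which the marker becomes functional upon correct integration, although the record does not spell out this mechanism. A loxP site follows, then a cloning site that can be used either as a conventional MCS or for Golden Gate assembly with BsaI, leaving tgcc and tgag overhangs. The depositor notes that the tga within the downstream overhang can serve as the transgene's stop codon.

Downstream of the cloning site lie a gpd-2 operon sequence (named in the catalogue entry but not annotated in the feature table), the red fluorescent protein mScarlet, and the tbb-2 3' UTR/terminator. An inserted transgene is therefore co-transcribed with mScarlet as an artificial operon, and the two are translated as separate proteins, so red fluorescence reports transgene expression without tagging the product. No promoter is listed upstream of the cloning site, so it is presumably supplied with the insert.
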