Features (pLannotate 1.2.2; 10 found; start..end, strand, type, name):
     86..538     +  CDS            unc-119 (fragment): UN119_CAEEL - Experimental evidence at protein level: Swiss-Prot protein existence level 1. Myristoyl-binding protein that acts as a cargo adapter: specifically binds the myristoyl moiety of a subset of N-terminally myristoylated proteins and is required for their localization. Plays a key role in ciliary membrane localization of proteins. Required for the establishment or function of the nervous system. From Caenorhabditis elegans.
    655..688     +  protein_bind   loxP: Cre-mediated recombination occurs in the 8-bp core sequence (GCATACAT). Cre recombinase
    707..757     -  misc_feature   MCS (fragment): pUC18/19 multiple cloning site
   1014..1862    +  CDS            mScarlet: mScarlet is a basic (constitutively fluorescent) red fluorescent protein published in 2016, derived from synthetic construct. It has moderate acid sensitivity.
   1866..2189    +  terminator     tbb-2 terminator: tbb-2; transcription terminator for the C. elegans tubulin beta-2 gene
   2736..3324    -  rep_origin     ori: high-copy-number ColE1/pMB1/pBR322/pUC origin of replication
   3441..3465    -  protein_bind   attB1: mutant version of attB; recombination site for the Gateway® BP reaction BP Clonase™
   3565..4425    -  CDS            AmpR: β-lactamase; bla; confers resistance to ampicillin, carbenicillin, and related antibiotics
   4426..4530    -  promoter       AmpR promoter: bla
   4617..31      -  CDS            lacZα (fragment) (across the origin): LacZα fragment of β-galactosidase; lacZ fragment
>Addgene plasmid #182355 | pSEM398 - mosTI unc-119 - NNN - operon - mScarlet - tbb-2 | addgene full sequence | sequence record 361664 | Addgene NGS Result
CCAGTCACGACGTTGTAAAACGACGGCCAGTCATGCATAATCCGCACGCATCTGGAATAAGGAAGTGCCA
TTCCGCCTGACCTAAGTGCTTTTCGAGATCGCCAAACCGGAGAACGATCAGGAGAATGATGAGTCGCCAC
AGGAGTCGGCAAGATACGTGCGTTATAGATTTGCTCCAAACTTTTTGAAACTCAAAACGGTCGGAGCAAC
TGTGGAATTCAAAGTAGGAGACATCCCAATCCATCATTTCCGAATGATCGAACGTCACTTCTTCAAAGAT
CGCCTTCTGAAGTGTTTTGACTTTGAATTCGGATTCTGTATTCCGAATTCACGAAACAACTGTGAACATA
TCTATGAGTTCCCTCAACTCTCTCAACAACTCAGTGAGTCATTATTCTAAAAAGTACAATTCAAAAGACT
AATCTCTTTTTCAGTGGACGACATGATCAACAATCCAAACGAGACTCGTTCTGACAGCTTCTATTTCGTC
GATAACAAACTCGTCATGCACAACAAAGCCGACTACTCATATGATGCATAAATCTTCATTGTTGAGTTTA
TCTTGTTGATTTTTGAATAAATTATCAACTCTTTACTTTTTAATGGGTTATGAAATAAATAAACATTGAA
AACTGATAAACAACGTTCATCTCTATAACTTCGTATAGCATACATTATACGAAGTTATTGCCTGAGACCA
GCTAGCAAGCTTGCATGCCTGCAGGTCGACTCTAGAGGATCCCCGGGTACCGAGCTCAGGTCTCTTGAGC
TGTCTCATCCTACTTTCACCTAGTTAACTGCTTGTCTTAAAATCTATGCTTCTCTTTAGTATCTAAAATT
TTCCTAGAAGCTTACAAGTATATAAATTGTCTCTTCTCAATAAAGGTTGTATATTTATTCATCTTATTGA
ATCTGCCATTTCCTCGTTTTTGCGAGTTTATATACCTTCCAATTTTCTTTCTATTGTATTTTCAACTTCT
AATTTTAATTCAGGGAAACTGCTTCAACGCATCATGGTTTCTAAGGGCGAAGCCGTCATCAAGGTAAGTT
TTACGAAATTCTGAAGCTCACAAAACATGGAGTACATTTTTCAGGAGTTCATGCGGTTCAAGGTCCACAT
GGAGGGTAGTATGAACGGACACGAGTTCGAGATAGAGGGAGAGGGAGAGGGACGGCCATACGAGGGAACC
CAAACGGCCAAGCTCAAGGTCACCAAAGGGGGACCACTCCCATTCTCCTGGGATATCCTCTCCCCACAGT
TCATGTACGGAAGTCGTGCCTTCACCAAGCACCCCGCAGGTAAGTTTATAATCTATGATCTTAATTTGGC
AATGGAAAAAGTTTTTTCAGATATACCAGATTACTATAAGCAGTCCTTCCCAGAGGGATTCAAATGGGAG
CGTGTCATGAACTTCGAGGATGGAGGAGCCGTCACCGTCACGCAAGACACGTCCCTCGAGGATGGAACCC
TAATCTACAAGGTAAAGCTTCGTGGAACCAACTTCCCCCCAGGTAAGTTTTATTCCATAATACAAATATA
TATTGAACAATAATGCTTTTCAGATGGACCAGTCATGCAAAAGAAAACTATGGGATGGGAAGCCTCGACC
GAACGTCTCTACCCAGAGGACGGGGTCCTCAAAGGAGATATCAAGATGGCCCTAAGACTCAAGGACGGAG
GACGGTATCTTGCCGATTTCAAGACCACGTACAAGGCTAAGAAGCCAGTACAAATGCCAGGGGCCTACAA
CGTAGACCGTAAACTCGACATCACGTCCCACAACGAGGACTACACGGTCGTCGAACAATACGAACGTTCC
GAAGGACGTCACTCCACCGGAGGGATGGACGAGCTCTACAAGTAAATGCAAAATCCTTTCAAGCATTCCC
TTCTTCTCTATCACTCTTCTTTCTTTTTGTCAAAAAATTCTCTCGCTAATTTATTTGCTTTTTTAATGTT
ATTATTTTATGACTTTTTATAGTCACTGAAAAGTTTGCATCTGAGTGAAGTGAATGCTATCAAAATGTGA
TTCTGTCTGATGTACTTTCACAATCTCTCTTCAATTCCATTTTGAAGTGCTTTAAACCCGAAAGGTTGAG
AAAAATGCGAGCGCTCAAATATTTGTATTGTGTTCGTTGAGTGACCCAACAAAAAGAGGAAACTTTATTG
TGCCGCCAAGAAAAAAGTCTCACAGGAAACGGAGAATCTGTGCGGCAATGTCTTATCATTTGAAACGCGC
CGTATCGATGCTGACATCATGCGGCTCCCGTGTTAGTCGAGAAGATGGGTACGGGCCTTTATTCATCCAA
CACTCTACGGCTTCTTCAAGAGCTAGTAGGGCACCCTGTAGTTGGAAAGGGATTATTTCGTATGGCGAGC
CCATACCGTCTTTCTTGCGGAAGCTTAACACGATAGGAAGTTGGATAGTTTCGAACGATGGTTCCATACG
GAACGCTGTCTCAAGGATGAGTCTGACGGAGTGTAACTCGAAGGCTAGGTGGAGGCTCAGTGATGATAAG
TCTGCGATGGTGGATGCATGTGTCATGGTCATAGCTGTTTCCTGTGTGAAATTGTTATCCGCTCAGAGGG
CACAATCCTATTCCGCGCTATCCGACAATCTCCAAGACATTAGGTGGAGTTCAGTTCGGCGTATGGCATA
TGTCGCTGGAAAGAACATGTGAGCAAAAGGCCAGCAAAAGGCCAGGAACCGTAAAAAGGCCGCGTTGCTG
GCGTTTTTCCATAGGCTCCGCCCCCCTGACGAGCATCACAAAAATCGACGCTCAAGTCAGAGGTGGCGAA
ACCCGACAGGACTATAAAGATACCAGGCGTTTCCCCCTGGAAGCTCCCTCGTGCGCTCTCCTGTTCCGAC
CCTGCCGCTTACCGGATACCTGTCCGCCTTTCTCCCTTCGGGAAGCGTGGCGCTTTCTCATAGCTCACGC
TGTAGGTATCTCAGTTCGGTGTAGGTCGTTCGCTCCAAGCTGGGCTGTGTGCACGAACCCCCCGTTCAGC
CCGACCGCTGCGCCTTATCCGGTAACTATCGTCTTGAGTCCAACCCGGTAAGACACGACTTATCGCCACT
GGCAGCAGCCACTGGTAACAGGATTAGCAGAGCGAGGTATGTAGGCGGTGCTACAGAGTTCTTGAAGTGG
TGGCCTAACTACGGCTACACTAGAAGAACAGTATTTGGTATCTGCGCTCTGCTGAAGCCAGTTACCTTCG
GAAAAAGAGTTGGTAGCTCTTGATCCGGCAAACAAACCACCGCTGGTAGCGGTGGTTTTTTTGTTTGCAA
GCAGCAGATTACGCGCAGAAAAAAAGGATCTCAAGAAGATCCTTTGATCTTTTCTACGGGGTCTGACGCT
CTATTCAACAAAGCCGCCGTCCCGTCAAGTCAGCGTAAATGGGTAGGGGGCTTCAAATCGTCCTCGTGAT
ACCAATTCGGAGCCTGCTTTTTTGTACAAACTTGTTGATAATGGCAATTCAAGGATCTTCACCTAGATCC
TTTTAAATTAAAAATGAAGTTTTAAATCAATCTAAAGTATATATGAGTAAACTTGGTCTGACAGTTACCA
ATGCTTAATCAGTGAGGCACCTATCTCAGCGATCTGTCTATTTCGTTCATCCATAGTTGCCTGACTCCCC
GTCGTGTAGATAACTACGATACGGGAGGGCTTACCATCTGGCCCCAGTGCTGCAATGATACCGCGAGAGC
CACGCTCACCGGCTCCAGATTTATCAGCAATAAACCAGCCAGCCGGAAGGGCCGAGCGCAGAAGTGGTCC
TGCAACTTTATCCGCCTCCATCCAGTCTATTAATTGTTGCCGGGAAGCTAGAGTAAGTAGTTCGCCAGTT
AATAGTTTGCGCAACGTTGTTGCCATTGCTACAGGCATCGTGGTGTCACGCTCGTCGTTTGGTATGGCTT
CATTCAGCTCCGGTTCCCAACGATCAAGGCGAGTTACATGATCCCCCATGTTGTGCAAAAAAGCGGTTAG
CTCCTTCGGTCCTCCGATCGTTGTCAGAAGTAAGTTGGCCGCAGTGTTATCACTCATGGTTATGGCAGCA
CTGCATAATTCTCTTACTGTCATGCCATCCGTAAGATGCTTTTCTGTGACTGGTGAGTACTCAACCAAGT
CATTCTGAGAATAGTGTATGCGGCGACCGAGTTGCTCTTGCCCGGCGTCAATACGGGATAATACCGCGCC
ACATAGCAGAACTTTAAAAGTGCTCATCATTGGAAAACGTTCTTCGGGGCGAAAACTCTCAAGGATCTTA
CCGCTGTTGAGATCCAGTTCGATGTAACCCACTCGTGCACCCAACTGATCTTCAGCATCTTTTACTTTCA
CCAGCGTTTCTGGGTGAGCAAAAACAGGAAGGCAAAATGCCGCAAAAAAGGGAATAAGGGCGACACGGAA
ATGTTGAATACTCATACTCTTCCTTTTTCAATATTATTGAAGCATTTATCAGGGTTATTGTCTCATGAGC
GGATACATATTTGAATGTATTTAGAAAAATAAACAAATAGGGGTTCCGCGCACATTTCCCCGAAAAGTGC
CAGATACCTGAAACAAAACCCATCGTACGGCCAAGGAAGTCTCCAATAACTGTGATCCACCACAAGCGCC
AGGGTTTTC
